>Addgene plasmid #143838 | TFORF1719 | addgene full sequence | sequence record 396262 | Addgene NGS Result
TTAATGTAGTCTTATGCAATACTCTTGTAGTCTTGCAACATGGTAACGATGAGTTAGCAACATGCCTTAC
AAGGAGAGAAAAAGCACCGTGCATGCCGATTGGTGGAAGTAAGGTGGTACGATCGTGCCTTATTAGGAAG
GCAACAGACGGGTCTGACATGGATTGGACGAACCACTGAATTGCCGCATTGCAGAGATATTGTATTTAAG
TGCCTAGCTCGATACATAAACGGGTCTCTCTGGTTAGACCAGATCTGAGCCTGGGAGCTCTCTGGCTAAC
TAGGGAACCCACTGCTTAAGCCTCAATAAAGCTTGCCTTGAGTGCTTCAAGTAGTGTGTGCCCGTCTGTT
GTGTGACTCTGGTAACTAGAGATCCCTCAGACCCTTTTAGTCAGTGTGGAAAATCTCTAGCAGTGGCGCC
CGAACAGGGACTTGAAAGCGAAAGGGAAACCAGAGGAGCTCTCTCGACGCAGGACTCGGCTTGCTGAAGC
GCGCACGGCAAGAGGCGAGGGGCGGCGACTGGTGAGTACGCCAAAAATTTTGACTAGCGGAGGCTAGAAG
GAGAGAGATGGGTGCGAGAGCGTCAGTATTAAGCGGGGGAGAATTAGATCGCGATGGGAAAAAATTCGGT
TAAGGCCAGGGGGAAAGAAAAAATATAAATTAAAACATATAGTATGGGCAAGCAGGGAGCTAGAACGATT
CGCAGTTAATCCTGGCCTGTTAGAAACATCAGAAGGCTGTAGACAAATACTGGGACAGCTACAACCATCC
CTTCAGACAGGATCAGAAGAACTTAGATCATTATATAATACAGTAGCAACCCTCTATTGTGTGCATCAAA
GGATAGAGATAAAAGACACCAAGGAAGCTTTAGACAAGATAGAGGAAGAGCAAAACAAAAGTAAGACCAC
CGCACAGCAAGCGGCCGCTGATCTTCAGACCTGGAGGAGGAGATATGAGGGACAATTGGAGAAGTGAATT
ATATAAATATAAAGTAGTAAAAATTGAACCATTAGGAGTAGCACCCACCAAGGCAAAGAGAAGAGTGGTG
CAGAGAGAAAAAAGAGCAGTGGGAATAGGAGCTTTGTTCCTTGGGTTCTTGGGAGCAGCAGGAAGCACTA
TGGGCGCAGCGTCAATGACGCTGACGGTACAGGCCAGACAATTATTGTCTGGTATAGTGCAGCAGCAGAA
CAATTTGCTGAGGGCTATTGAGGCGCAACAGCATCTGTTGCAACTCACAGTCTGGGGCATCAAGCAGCTC
CAGGCAAGAATCCTGGCTGTGGAAAGATACCTAAAGGATCAACAGCTCCTGGGGATTTGGGGTTGCTCTG
GAAAACTCATTTGCACCACTGCTGTGCCTTGGAATGCTAGTTGGAGTAATAAATCTCTGGAACAGATTTG
GAATCACACGACCTGGATGGAGTGGGACAGAGAAATTAACAATTACACAAGCTTAATACACTCCTTAATT
GAAGAATCGCAAAACCAGCAAGAAAAGAATGAACAAGAATTATTGGAATTAGATAAATGGGCAAGTTTGT
GGAATTGGTTTAACATAACAAATTGGCTGTGGTATATAAAATTATTCATAATGATAGTAGGAGGCTTGGT
AGGTTTAAGAATAGTTTTTGCTGTACTTTCTATAGTGAATAGAGTTAGGCAGGGATATTCACCATTATCG
TTTCAGACCCACCTCCCAACCCCGAGGGGACCCATGCATTGCATCTCAATTAGTCAGCAACCAGGTGTGG
AAAGTCCCCAGGCTCCCCAGCAGGCAGAAGTATGCAAAGCATGCGTCTCAATTAGTCAGCAACCATAGTC
CCGCCCCTAACTCCGCCCATCCCGCCCCTAACTCCGCCCAGTTCCGCCCATTCTCCGCCCCATGGCTGAC
TAATTTTTTTTATTTATGCAGAGGCCGAGGCCGCCTCGGCCTCTGAGCTATTCCAGAAGTAGTGAGGAGG
CTTTTTTGGAGGCCTAGGCTTTTGCAAAAAGCTTTCTAGAGGTACCACCGGAGCTTACCATGACCGAGTA
CAAGCCCACGGTGCGCCTCGCCACCCGCGACGACGTCCCCAGGGCCGTACGCACCCTCGCCGCCGCGTTC
GCCGACTACCCCGCCACGCGCCACACCGTCGATCCGGACCGCCACATCGAGCGGGTCACCGAGCTGCAAG
AACTCTTCCTCACGCGCGTCGGGCTCGACATCGGCAAGGTGTGGGTCGCGGACGACGGCGCCGCCGTGGC
GGTCTGGACCACGCCGGAGAGCGTCGAAGCGGGGGCGGTGTTCGCCGAGATCGGCCCGCGCATGGCCGAG
TTGAGCGGTTCCCGGCTGGCCGCGCAGCAACAGATGGAAGGCCTCCTGGCGCCGCACCGGCCCAAGGAGC
CCGCGTGGTTCCTGGCCACCGTCGGCGTCTCGCCCGACCACCAGGGCAAGGGTCTGGGCAGCGCCGTCGT
GCTCCCCGGAGTGGAGGCGGCCGAGCGCGCCGGGGTGCCCGCCTTCCTGGAGACCTCCGCGCCCCGCAAC
CTCCCCTTCTACGAGCGGCTCGGCTTCACCGTCACCGCCGACGTCGAGGTGCCCGAAGGACCGCGCACCT
GGTGCATGACCCGCAAGCCCGGTGCCAGTTAACGAATTCTAGATCTTGAGACAAATGGCAGTATTCATCC
ACAATTTTAAAAGAAAAGGGGGGATTGGGGGGTACAGTGCAGGGGAAAGAATAGTAGACATAATAGCAAC
AGACATACAAACTAAAGAATTACAAAAACAAATTACAAAAATTCAAAATTTTCGGGTTTATTACAGGGAC
AGCAGAGATCCACTTTGGCGCCGGCTCGAGGCCTGCAGGTGCAAAGATGGATAAAGTTTTAAACAGAGAG
GAATCTTTGCAGCTAATGGACCTTCTAGGTCTTGAAAGGAGTGGGAATTGGCTCCGGTGCCCGTCAGTGG
GCAGAGCGCACATCGCCCACAGTCCCCGAGAAGTTGGGGGGAGGGGTCGGCAATTGAACCGGTGCCTAGA
GAAGGTGGCGCGGGGTAAACTGGGAAAGTGATGTCGTGTACTGGCTCCGCCTTTTTCCCGAGGGTGGGGG
AGAACCGTATATAAGTGCAGTAGTCGCCGTGAACGTTCTTTTTCGCAACGGGTTTGCCGCCAGAACACAG
GTAAGTGCCGTGTGTGGTTCCCGCGGGCCTGGCCTCTTTACGGGTTATGGCCCTTGCGTGCCTTGAATTA
CTTCCACCTGGCTGCAGTACGTGATTCTTGATCCCGAGCTTCGGGTTGGAAGTGGGTGGGAGAGTTCGAG
GCCTTGCGCTTAAGGAGCCCCTTCGCCTCGTGCTTGAGTTGAGGCCTGGCCTGGGCGCTGGGGCCGCCGC
GTGCGAATCTGGTGGCACCTTCGCGCCTGTCTCGCTGCTTTCGATAAGTCTCTAGCCATTTAAAATTTTT
GATGACCTGCTGCGACGCTTTTTTTCTGGCAAGATAGTCTTGTAAATGCGGGCCAAGATCTGCACACTGG
TATTTCGGTTTTTGGGGCCGCGGGCGGCGACGGGGCCCGTGCGTCCCAGCGCACATGTTCGGCGAGGCGG
GGCCTGCGAGCGCGGCCACCGAGAATCGGACGGGGGTAGTCTCAAGCTGGCCGGCCTGCTCTGGTGCCTG
GCCTCGCGCCGCCGTGTATCGCCCCGCCCTGGGCGGCAAGGCTGGCCCGGTCGGCACCAGTTGCGTGAGC
GGAAAGATGGCCGCTTCCCGGCCCTGCTGCAGGGAGCTCAAAATGGAGGACGCGGCGCTCGGGAGAGCGG
GCGGGTGAGTCACCCACACAAAGGAAAAGGGCCTTTCCGTCCTCAGCCGTCGCTTCATGTGACTCCACGG
AGTACCGGGCGCCGTCCAGGCACCTCGATTAGTTCTCGAGCTTTTGGAGTACGTCGTCTTTAGGTTGGGG
GGAGGGGTTTTATGCGATGGAGTTTCCCCACACTGAGTGGGTGGAGACTGAAGTTAGGCCAGCTTGGCAC
TTGATGTAATTCTCCTTGGAATTTGCCCTTTTTGAGTTTGGATCTTGGTTCATTCTCAAGCCTCAGACAG
TGGTTCAAAGTTTTTTTCTTCCATTTCAGGTGTCGTGAGGCTAGCACCGCCACCATGGAGGAAGAAAGAA
AAACTGCTGAGTTACAGAAAAATAGAATACAGGACTCAGTAGTCTTTGAGGATGTGGCTGTGGACTTTAC
CCAGGAGGAATGGGCTTTGCTGGATCTTGCTCAGAGAAACCTCTACAGAGATGTGATGCTGGAAAACTTC
CAGAACCTGGCCTCACTAGGGTATCCGCTACACACACCCCATCTGATCTCCCAGTGGGAACAAGAGGAGG
ACCTGCAGACAGTGAAGAGAGAACTTATCCAGGGCATCTTTATGGGAGAGCACCGGGAAGGTTTTGAGAC
TCAACTTAAAACTAATGAATCAGTTGCTTCACAAGATATTTGTGGAGAAAAAATATCCAATGAACAGAAA
ATAGTAAGATTCAAAAGGAATGATTCCTGGTTCTCCAGTTTACATGAAAACCAGGAGTCCTGTGGTATTG
ATTATCAGAACAAAAGCCATGAGAGACATTTGAGAAATCATATGGTAGAGAACATCTATGAATGTTATGA
AGAAAATCAAGATGGACAGACTTTCAGCCAAGTTCCAAATCTTGATTCACTCAAGAGAAATACTGAAGTA
AAATCCTGTGAATGCCATGAGTGTGGAAAGGCCTTCGTGGATCATTCATCCCTTAAGAGTCACATCAGGT
CTCATACTGGAAGCAAACCCTATCAGTGCAAGGAATGTGGGAAGGCCTTCCATTTTCTTGCTTGTTTCAA
GAAGCATATGAAAACCCCCACTGAAGAGAAGCCCTATGAATGTAAGGAATGTACCAAAGCCTTCAGCTGT
TCCTCATTCTTTAGGGCACATATGAAGATTCACATCGGAAAGACAAACTATGAATGTAAAGAATGTGGGA
AAGGTTTTAGTTGTTCCTCATCGCTCACAGAACACAAAAGAATTCACAGTGGAGATAAGCCTTATGAATG
TAAGGAATGTGGGAAGGCCTTCAGTTGTTCCTCCTCACTCTCCAAACACAAAAGAATTCACAGTGGAGAT
AAGCCATATGAATGTAAGGAATGTGGGAAGGCCTTTAGCTCTTCCTCTCACCTTATAATACATATAAGAA
TTCACACTGGAGAGAAGCCTTATGAATGTAAAGAGTGTGGGAAGGCCTTCAGCGAGTCCTCAAAACTCAC
TGTACATGGGAGGACACATACTGGAGAGAAACCCTATAAATGTAAGGAATGTGGGAAAGCCTACAATTGT
CCCTCCTCCTTAAGTATCCATATGAGAAAACACACTGGAGAAAAACCGTATGAATGTCTGGAATGTGGAA
AGGCCTTCTACCTTCCCACTTCCCTTAATACACATGTGAAAAATCAAAGTCGAGAGAAACCCTATGAATG
TAAGGAATGTGGGAAGGCCTTTAGTTGTCCCTCGTCCTTTAGAGCACATGTGAGAGATCACACTGGAAAG
ATACAGTATGAATGTAAGGAGTGTGGGAAGACCTTTAGTCGTTCCTCATCCCTCACCGAACACCTAAGAA
CTCACAGCGGAGAGAAGCCGTATGAATGTAAAGAATGTGGGAAAGCCTTTATTAGTTCCTCCCACCTTAC
AGTACATATCAGAACTCACACTGGAGAGAAACCCTATGAATGTAAGAAATGTGGGAAAGCCTTTATTTAT
CCCTCAGCCCTTAGGATCCACATGAGAACGCACACTGGGGAAAAACCCTATGAATGTAAGGAATGTGGGA
AAGCATTTCGTCATTCTTCATACCTTACTGTACATGCAAGAATGCACACTGGAGAGAAACCCTTTGAATG
TCTGGAATGTGGAAAAGCTTTCAGTTGTCCCTCATCCTTTCGAAGGCATGTGAGAAGCCACACTGGAGAG
AAACCCTATGAATGTAAGGAATGTGGGAAAGCCTTTGTTTGTCCTGCCTACTTTCGAAGGCATGTGAAAA
CTCACACTAGAGAAAACATATAGTAATGAACTAGTCCGTAACTTGAAAGTATTTCGATTTCTTGGCTTTA
TATATCTTGTGGAAAGGACGAATCTTACACCCTAGCAGAGGTCGTACGCGTTAAGTCGACAATCAACCTC
TGGATTACAAAATTTGTGAAAGATTGACTGGTATTCTTAACTATGTTGCTCCTTTTACGCTATGTGGATA
CGCTGCTTTAATGCCTTTGTATCATGCTATTGCTTCCCGTATGGCTTTCATTTTCTCCTCCTTGTATAAA
TCCTGGTTGCTGTCTCTTTATGAGGAGTTGTGGCCCGTTGTCAGGCAACGTGGCGTGGTGTGCACTGTGT
TTGCTGACGCAACCCCCACTGGTTGGGGCATTGCCACCACCTGTCAGCTCCTTTCCGGGACTTTCGCTTT
CCCCCTCCCTATTGCCACGGCGGAACTCATCGCCGCCTGCCTTGCCCGCTGCTGGACAGGGGCTCGGCTG
TTGGGCACTGACAATTCCGTGGTGTTGTCGGGGAAATCATCGTCCTTTCCTTGGCTGCTCGCCTGTGTTG
CCACCTGGATTCTGCGCGGGACGTCCTTCTGCTACGTCCCTTCGGCCCTCAATCCAGCGGACCTTCCTTC
CCGCGGCCTGCTGCCGGCTCTGCGGCCTCTTCCGCGTCTTCGCCTTCGCCCTCAGACGAGTCGGATCTCC
CTTTGGGCCGCCTCCCCGCGTCGACTTTAAGACCAATGACTTACAAGGCAGCTGTAGATCTTAGCCACTT
TTTAAAAGAAAAGGGGGGACTGGAAGGGCTAATTCACTCCCAACGAAGACAAGATCTGCTTTTTGCTTGT
ACTGGGTCTCTCTGGTTAGACCAGATCTGAGCCTGGGAGCTCTCTGGCTAACTAGGGAACCCACTGCTTA
AGCCTCAATAAAGCTTGCCTTGAGTGCTTCAAGTAGTGTGTGCCCGTCTGTTGTGTGACTCTGGTAACTA
GAGATCCCTCAGACCCTTTTAGTCAGTGTGGAAAATCTCTAGCAGTACGTATAGTAGTTCATGTCATCTT
ATTATTCAGTATTTATAACTTGCAAAGAAATGAATATCAGAGAGTGAGAGGAACTTGTTTATTGCAGCTT
ATAATGGTTACAAATAAAGCAATAGCATCACAAATTTCACAAATAAAGCATTTTTTTCACTGCATTCTAG
TTGTGGTTTGTCCAAACTCATCAATGTATCTTATCATGTCTGGCTCTAGCTATCCCGCCCCTAACTCCGC
CCATCCCGCCCCTAACTCCGCCCAGTTCCGCCCATTCTCCGCCCCATGGCTGACTAATTTTTTTTATTTA
TGCAGAGGCCGAGGCCGCCTCGGCCTCTGAGCTATTCCAGAAGTAGTGAGGAGGCTTTTTTGGAGGCCTA
GGGACGTACCCAATTCGCCCTATAGTGAGTCGTATTACGCGCGCTCACTGGCCGTCGTTTTACAACGTCG
TGACTGGGAAAACCCTGGCGTTACCCAACTTAATCGCCTTGCAGCACATCCCCCTTTCGCCAGCTGGCGT
AATAGCGAAGAGGCCCGCACCGATCGCCCTTCCCAACAGTTGCGCAGCCTGAATGGCGAATGGG
[124 nt withheld, positions 7625-7748]
C
[91 nt withheld, positions 7750-7840]
A
[49 nt withheld, positions 7842-7890]
CCTTTGACGTTGGAGTCCACGTTCTTT
[37 nt withheld, positions 7918-7954]
ACCCTATCTCGGTCTATTCTTTTGATTTATAAGGGATTTTGCCGATTTCGGCCTATTGGTTAAAAAATGA
GCTGATTTAACAAAAATTTAACGCGAATTTTAACAAAATATTAACGCTTACAATTTAGGTGGCACTTTTC
GGGGAAATGTGCGCGGAACCCCTATTTGTTTATTTTTCTAAATACATTCAAATATGTATCCGCTCATGAG
ACAATAACCCTGATAAATGCTTCAATAATATTGAAAAAGGAAGAGTATGAGTATTCAACATTTCCGTGTC
GCCCTTATTCCCTTTTTTGCGGCATTTTGCCTTCCTGTTTTTGCTCACCCAGAAACGCTGGTGAAAGTAA
AAGATGCTGAAGATCAGTTGGGTGCACGAGTGGGTTACATCGAACTGGATCTCAACAGCGGTAAGATCCT
TGAGAGTTTTCGCCCCGAAGAACGTTTTCCAATGATGAGCACTTTTAAAGTTCTGCTATGTGGCGCGGTA
TTATCCCGTATTGACGCCGGGCAAGAGCAACTCGGTCGCCGCATACACTATTCTCAGAATGACTTGGTTG
AGTACTCACCAGTCACAGAAAAGCATCTTACGGATGGCATGACAGTAAGAGAATTATGCAGTGCTGCCAT
AACCATGAGTGATAACACTGCGGCCAACTTACTTCTGACAACGATCGGAGGACCGAAGGAGCTAACCGCT
TTTTTGCACAACATGGGGGATCATGTAACTCGCCTTGATCGTTGGGAACCGGAGCTGAATGAAGCCATAC
CAAACGACGAGCGTGACACCACGATGCCTGTAGCAATGGCAACAACGTTGCGCAAACTATTAACTGGCGA
ACTACTTACTCTAGCTTCCCGGCAACAATTAATAGACTGGATGGAGGCGGATAAAGTTGCAGGACCACTT
CTGCGCTCGGCCCTTCCGGCTGGCTGGTTTATTGCTGATAAATCTGGAGCCGGTGAGCGTGGGTCTCGCG
GTATCATTGCAGCACTGGGGCCAGATGGTAAGCCCTCCCGTATCGTAGTTATCTACACGACGGGGAGTCA
GGCAACTATGGATGAACGAAATAGACAGATCGCTGAGATAGGTGCCTCACTGATTAAGCATTGGTAACTG
TCAGACCAAGTTTACTCATATATACTTTAGATTGATTTAAAACTTCATTTTTAATTTAAAAGGATCTAGG
TGAAGATCCTTTTTGATAATCTCATGACCAAAATCCCTTAACGTGAGTTTTCGTTCCACTGAGCGTCAGA
CCCCGTAGAAAAGATCAAAGGATCTTCTTGAGATCCTTTTTTTCTGCGCGTAATCTGCTGCTTGCAAACA
AAAAAACCACCGCTACCAGCGGTGGTTTGTTTGCCGGATCAAGAGCTACCAACTCTTTTTCCGAAGGTAA
CTGGCTTCAGCAGAGCGCAGATACCAAATACTGTTCTTCTAGTGTAGCCGTAGTTAGGCCACCACTTCAA
GAACTCTGTAGCACCGCCTACATACCTCGCTCTGCTAATCCTGTTACCAGTGGCTGCTGCCAGTGGCGAT
AAGTCGTGTCTTACCGGGTTGGACTCAAGACGATAGTTACCGGATAAGGCGCAGCGGTCGGGCTGAACGG
GGGGTTCGTGCACACAGCCCAGCTTGGAGCGAACGACCTACACCGAACTGAGATACCTACAGCGTGAGCT
ATGAGAAAGCGCCACGCTTCCCGAAGGGAGAAAGGCGGACAGGTATCCGGTAAGCGGCAGGGTCGGAACA
GGAGAGCGCACGAGGGAGCTTCCAGGGGGAAACGCCTGGTATCTTTATAGTCCTGTCGGGTTTCGCCACC
TCTGACTTGAGCGTCGATTTTTGTGATGCTCGTCAGGGGGGCGGAGCCTATGGAAAAACGCCAGCAACGC
GGCCTTTTTACGGTTCCTGGCCTTTTGCTGGCCTTTTGCTCACATGTTCTTTCCTGCGTTATCCCCTGAT
TCTGTGGATAACCGTATTACCGCCTTTGAGTGAGCTGATACCGCTCGCCGCAGCCGAACGACCGAGCGCA
GCGAGTCAGTGAGCGAGGAAGCGGAAGAGCGCCCAATACGCAAACCGCCTCTCCCCGCGCGTTGGCCGAT
TCATTAATGCAGCTGGCACGACAGGTTTCCCGACTGGAAAGCGGGCAGTGAGCGCAACGCAATTAATGTG
AGTTAGCTCACTCATTAGGCACCCCAGGCTTTACACTTTATGCTTCCGGCTCGTATGTTGTGTGGAATTG
TGAGCGGATAACAATTTCACACAGGAAACAGCTATGACCATGATTACGCCAAGCGCGCAATTAACCCTCA
CTAAAGGGAACAAAAGCTGGAGCTGCAAGC
Features (pLannotate 1.2.2; 31 found; start..end, strand, type, name):
      5..231     +  promoter       RSV promoter: Rous sarcoma virus enhancer/promoter
    232..412     +  LTR            5' LTR (truncated): truncated 5' long terminal repeat (LTR) from HIV-1
    459..584     +  misc_feature   HIV-1 Ψ: packaging signal of human immunodeficiency virus type 1
    568..931     +  CDS            HIV-1 gag (fragment): gag protein from human immunodeficiency virus 1; gag
   1077..1310    +  misc_feature   RRE: The Rev response element (RRE) of HIV-1 allows for Rev-dependent mRNA export from the nucleus to the cytoplasm.
   1687..1713    +  CDS            Rev (fragment): human immunodeficiency virus 1 (HIV-1) Rev protein; rev; enhances nuclear export of unspliced and incompletely spliced viral mRNAs
   1720..1743    +  promoter       SV40 promoter (fragment): SV40 early promoter
   1744..1815    +  promoter       SV40 promoter (fragment): SV40 enhancer and early promoter
   1839..1974    +  rep_origin     SV40 ori: SV40 origin of replication
   2020..2616    +  CDS            PuroR (fragment): puromycin N-acetyltransferase; pac from Streptomyces; confers resistance to puromycin
   2665..2782    +  misc_feature   cPPT/CTS: central polypurine tract and central termination sequence of HIV-1
   2847..2913    +  CDS            small t antigen (fragment): SV40 (simian virus 40) small t antigen
   2920..4098    +  promoter       EF-1α promoter: strong constitutive promoter for human elongation factor EF-1α
   4115..4783    +  CDS            ZNF699 (fragment): ZN699_HUMAN - Experimental evidence at protein level: Swiss-Prot protein existence level 1. May be involved in transcriptional regulation. From Homo sapiens (Human).
   6056..6109    +  promoter       U6 promoter (fragment): RNA polymerase III promoter for human U6 snRNA
   6151..6739    +  misc_feature   WPRE: woodchuck hepatitis virus posttranscriptional regulatory element
   6790..6809    +  misc_feature   cPPT/CTS (fragment): central polypurine tract and central termination sequence of HIV-1
   6811..7044    +  LTR            3' LTR (ΔU3): self-inactivating 3' long terminal repeat (LTR) from HIV-1
   7122..7243    +  polyA_signal   SV40 poly(A) signal: SV40 polyadenylation signal
   7283..7418    +  rep_origin     SV40 ori: SV40 origin of replication
   7439..7457    -  promoter       T7 promoter: promoter for bacteriophage T7 RNA polymerase
   7465..7620    +  CDS            lacZα (fragment): LacZα fragment of β-galactosidase; lacZ fragment
   7625..8053    +  rep_origin     f1 ori (sequence partly withheld): f1 bacteriophage origin of replication; arrow indicates direction of (+) strand synthesis
   8106..8210    +  promoter       AmpR promoter: bla
   8211..9071    +  CDS            AmpR: β-lactamase; bla; confers resistance to ampicillin, carbenicillin, and related antibiotics
   9242..9830    +  rep_origin     ori: high-copy-number ColE1/pMB1/pBR322/pUC origin of replication
  10013..10105   +  CDS            lacI (fragment): lac repressor; lacI; The lac repressor binds to the lac operator to inhibit transcription in E. coli. This inhibition can be relieved by adding lactose or isopropyl-β-D-thiogalactopyranoside (IPTG).
  10118..10139   +  protein_bind   CAP binding site: CAP binding activates transcription in the presence of cAMP. E. coli catabolite activator protein
  10154..10184   +  promoter       lac promoter: promoter for the E. coli lac operon
  10192..10208   +  protein_bind   lac operator: The lac repressor binds to the lac operator to inhibit transcription in E. coli. This inhibition can be relieved by adding lactose or isopropyl-β-D-thiogalactopyranoside (IPTG). lac repressor encoded by lacI
  10253..10271   +  promoter       T3 promoter: promoter for bacteriophage T3 RNA polymerase
