[The description below was written by a language model from this plasmid's Addgene catalogue record and pLannotate feature annotations shown in this document.]
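Description:
TFORF1719 is a third-generation-style, self-inactivating lentiviral expression plasmid built on the pLX_TRC317 backbone and carrying the human zinc finger protein gene ZNF699 as its insert. It belongs to a barcoded transcription factor ORF collection in which each ORF is paired with a unique 24-bp barcode, so that the factor a cell received can be identified by sequencing in pooled overexpression screens. In bacteria the plasmid replicates from a high-copy ColE1/pUC-type origin and is selected with ampicillin through the β-lactamase gene. An f1 origin and remnants of a lac/lacZα cloning region flanked by T7 and T3 promoters are also present. The depositor notes a risk of recombination during propagation, which is typical of LTR-containing vectors.

The viral portion begins with an RSV promoter fused to a truncated HIV-1 5' LTR, which drives Tat-independent production of genomic RNA in packaging cells. This is followed by the Ψ packaging signal with a gag fragment, and by the RRE for Rev-dependent nuclear export. An SV40 early promoter then drives the puromycin N-acetyltransferase gene for selecting transduced mammalian cells, and a cPPT/CTS element aids nuclear import of the provirus. The EF-1α promoter drives constitutive expression of the ZNF699 ORF. The automated annotation matches only the first part of the roughly 2 kb insert and does not mark the barcode, whose position is therefore not defined by the feature table. Downstream, a WPRE enhances transcript expression, and the ΔU3 3' LTR makes the integrated provirus self-inactivating. An SV40 polyadenylation signal lies outside the LTR. The construct is intended for lentiviral overexpression of ZNF699, either alone or as part of pooled transcription factor screens such as those for directed differentiation.
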