Addgene plasmid #143838: TFORF1719
Purpose: Lentiviral vector for overexpressing transcription factor ORFs with unique 24-bp barcodes. Barcodes facilitate identification of transcription factors in pooled screens.
Depositing lab: Feng Zhang. Depositing organization: Broad Institute. Publication: A transcription factor atlas of directed differentiation. Joung J, Ma S, Tay T, Geiger-Schuller KR, Kirchgatterer PC, Verdine VK, Guo B, Arias-Garcia MA, Allen WE, Singh A, Kuksenko O, Abudayyeh OO, Gootenberg JS, Fu Z, Macrae RK, Buenrostro JD, Regev A, Zhang F. Cell. 2023 Jan 5;186(1):209-229.e26. doi: 10.1016/j.cell.2022.11.026. PubMed 36608654.
Backbone
  Vector backbone: pLX_TRC317
  Backbone manufacturer: Broad Institute Genetic Perturbation Platform
  Backbone size w/o insert (bp): 8264
  Vector type: Mammalian Expression, Lentiviral
  Selectable markers: Puromycin
Growth in bacteria
  Bacterial resistance: Ampicillin, 100 μg/mL
  Growth temperature: 37°C
  Growth strain: NEB Stable
  Copy number: High Copy
Gene/Insert
  Gene/Insert name: ZNF699
  Species: H. sapiens (human)
  Insert size (bp): 2030
  Entrez Gene: ZNF699 (a.k.a. hang, FLJ38144, MGC129880, MGC129881)
  Promoter: EF1a
  Cloning method: Unknown
  Sequencing primers: 5′ GGGTGGAGACTGAAGTTAGGCCAG; 3′ CACATAGCGTAAAAGGAGCAACATAG
Terms and licenses: Academic/Nonprofit Terms; Industry Terms: Not Available to Industry
Depositor comments: NM_198535,ENST00000591998,ENST00000308650 . The transcription factor ORF portion of this plasmid was synthesized by Genewiz. Please test multiple small colonies in case of plasmid recombination. To make this collection available in a timely manner, a portion of this collection was not fully sequenced by Addgene. If an Addgene verified full plasmid sequence is not available, please contact us prior to placing an order to request the full sequence.
How to cite: TFORF1719 was a gift from Feng Zhang (Addgene plasmid # 143838 ; http://n2t.net/addgene:143838 ; RRID:Addgene_143838)
