>Addgene plasmid #143838 | TFORF1719 | depositor partial sequence | sequence record 283641 | Insert
ACCGCCACCATGGAGGAAGAAAGAAAAACTGCTGAGTTACAGAAAAATAGAATACAGGACTCAGTAGTCT
TTGAGGATGTGGCTGTGGACTTTACCCAGGAGGAATGGGCTTTGCTGGATCTTGCTCAGAGAAACCTCTA
CAGAGATGTGATGCTGGAAAACTTCCAGAACCTGGCCTCACTAGGGTATCCGCTACACACACCCCATCTG
ATCTCCCAGTGGGAACAAGAGGAGGACCTGCAGACAGTGAAGAGAGAACTTATCCAGGGCATCTTTATGG
GAGAGCACCGGGAAGGTTTTGAGACTCAACTTAAAACTAATGAATCAGTTGCTTCACAAGATATTTGTGG
AGAAAAAATATCCAATGAACAGAAAATAGTAAGATTCAAAAGGAATGATTCCTGGTTCTCCAGTTTACAT
GAAAACCAGGAGTCCTGTGGTATTGATTATCAGAACAAAAGCCATGAGAGACATTTGAGAAATCATATGG
TAGAGAACATCTATGAATGTTATGAAGAAAATCAAGATGGACAGACTTTCAGCCAAGTTCCAAATCTTGA
TTCACTCAAGAGAAATACTGAAGTAAAATCCTGTGAATGCCATGAGTGTGGAAAGGCCTTCGTGGATCAT
TCATCCCTTAAGAGTCACATCAGGTCTCATACTGGAAGCAAACCCTATCAGTGCAAGGAATGTGGGAAGG
CCTTCCATTTTCTTGCTTGTTTCAAGAAGCATATGAAAACCCCCACTGAAGAGAAGCCCTATGAATGTAA
GGAATGTACCAAAGCCTTCAGCTGTTCCTCATTCTTTAGGGCACATATGAAGATTCACATCGGAAAGACA
AACTATGAATGTAAAGAATGTGGGAAAGGTTTTAGTTGTTCCTCATCGCTCACAGAACACAAAAGAATTC
ACAGTGGAGATAAGCCTTATGAATGTAAGGAATGTGGGAAGGCCTTCAGTTGTTCCTCCTCACTCTCCAA
ACACAAAAGAATTCACAGTGGAGATAAGCCATATGAATGTAAGGAATGTGGGAAGGCCTTTAGCTCTTCC
TCTCACCTTATAATACATATAAGAATTCACACTGGAGAGAAGCCTTATGAATGTAAAGAGTGTGGGAAGG
CCTTCAGCGAGTCCTCAAAACTCACTGTACATGGGAGGACACATACTGGAGAGAAACCCTATAAATGTAA
GGAATGTGGGAAAGCCTACAATTGTCCCTCCTCCTTAAGTATCCATATGAGAAAACACACTGGAGAAAAA
CCGTATGAATGTCTGGAATGTGGAAAGGCCTTCTACCTTCCCACTTCCCTTAATACACATGTGAAAAATC
AAAGTCGAGAGAAACCCTATGAATGTAAGGAATGTGGGAAGGCCTTTAGTTGTCCCTCGTCCTTTAGAGC
ACATGTGAGAGATCACACTGGAAAGATACAGTATGAATGTAAGGAGTGTGGGAAGACCTTTAGTCGTTCC
TCATCCCTCACCGAACACCTAAGAACTCACAGCGGAGAGAAGCCGTATGAATGTAAAGAATGTGGGAAAG
CCTTTATTAGTTCCTCCCACCTTACAGTACATATCAGAACTCACACTGGAGAGAAACCCTATGAATGTAA
GAAATGTGGGAAAGCCTTTATTTATCCCTCAGCCCTTAGGATCCACATGAGAACGCACACTGGGGAAAAA
CCCTATGAATGTAAGGAATGTGGGAAAGCATTTCGTCATTCTTCATACCTTACTGTACATGCAAGAATGC
ACACTGGAGAGAAACCCTTTGAATGTCTGGAATGTGGAAAAGCTTTCAGTTGTCCCTCATCCTTTCGAAG
GCATGTGAGAAGCCACACTGGAGAGAAACCCTATGAATGTAAGGAATGTGGGAAAGCCTTTGTTTGTCCT
GCCTACTTTCGAAGGCATGTGAAAACTCACACTAGAGAAAACATATAGTAATGAACTAGTCCGTAACTTG
AAAGTATTTCGATTTCTTGGCTTTATATATCTTGTGGAAAGGACGAATCTTACACCCTAGCAGAGGTCGT
