>Addgene plasmid #143838 | TFORF1719 | depositor partial sequence | sequence record 283642 | Barcode
ATCTTACACCCTAGCAGAGGTCGT
